Addgene plasmid #233103: pUC57KAN-5XMYC
Purpose: 5X MYC tag multimer
Depositing lab: Steve Stowers. Depositing organization: Montana State University.
Backbone
  Vector backbone: pUC57KAN
  Vector type: Unspecified
Growth in bacteria
  Bacterial resistance: Kanamycin, 50 μg/mL
  Growth temperature: 37°C
  Growth strain: DH5alpha
  Copy number: High Copy
Gene/Insert
  Gene/Insert name: MYC tag
  Species: Synthetic
  Mutation: None
  Cloning method: Restriction Enzyme; 5′ cloning site Unknown (unknown if destroyed)
Terms and licenses: Academic/Nonprofit Terms; Industry Terms: Not Available to Industry
How to cite: pUC57KAN-5XMYC was a gift from Steve Stowers (Addgene plasmid # 233103 ; http://n2t.net/addgene:233103 ; RRID:Addgene_233103)
