[The description below was written by a language model from this plasmid's Addgene catalogue record and pLannotate feature annotations shown in this document.]
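Description:
pUC57KAN-5XMYC is a bacterial cloning plasmid built on the pUC57KAN backbone that serves as a source of a synthetic multimer of five MYC epitope tags. It replicates in E. coli from a high-copy ColE1/pUC-type origin and is selected with kanamycin through an aph(3')-Ia (KanR) gene, which the annotation places downstream of the bla (AmpR) promoter. The remaining backbone features are typical pUC remnants: a lac promoter with its operator and CAP binding site, a fragment of lacZα flanking the cloning region, and short fragments of lacI, rop and the pBR322 bom region. The catalogue lists the vector type as unspecified. No eukaryotic promoter is annotated, so the plasmid appears to be a storage or template vector rather than an expression construct.

The stated insert is the MYC tag, derived from the human c-Myc proto-oncogene and widely used for antibody detection of fusion proteins; multimerising it generally increases detection sensitivity. The automated annotation marks only a single partial Myc tag, which may mean that the other repeats were not recognised, though the record does not resolve this. The sequenced plasmid is 4,910 nt, and the region between the lacZα fragment and the lac promoter holds more than the tag alone. It includes a fragment matched to rat Slc17a8 (the vesicular glutamate transporter VGLUT3) and two adjacent SV40 polyadenylation signal fragments, along with long unannotated stretches. The catalogue entry does not mention or explain these elements, so their origin and role are not stated. The insert was introduced by restriction cloning at unrecorded sites. The plasmid is presumably meant as a modular source of the 5X MYC cassette for tagging proteins in other constructs.
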