Features (pLannotate 1.2.2; 14 found; start..end, strand, type, name):
    137..236     +  misc_feature   bom (fragment): basis of mobility region from pBR322
    242..399     -  CDS            lacZα (fragment): LacZα fragment of β-galactosidase; lacZ fragment
    565..807     +  CDS            Slc17a8 (fragment): VGLU3_RAT - Also known as Vglut3. Experimental evidence at protein level: Swiss-Prot protein existence level 1. Mediates the uptake of glutamate into synaptic vesicles at presynaptic nerve terminals of excitatory neural cells. May also mediate the transport of inorganic phosphate. From Rattus norvegicus (Rat).
   1358..1427    +  polyA_signal   SV40 poly(A) signal (fragment): SV40 polyadenylation signal
   1428..1462    +  polyA_signal   SV40 poly(A) signal (fragment): SV40 polyadenylation signal
   1724..1747    +  CDS            Myc (fragment): Myc (human c-Myc proto-oncogene) epitope tag
   2758..2774    -  protein_bind   lac operator: The lac repressor binds to the lac operator to inhibit transcription in E. coli. This inhibition can be relieved by adding lactose or isopropyl-β-D-thiogalactopyranoside (IPTG). lac repressor encoded by lacI
   2782..2812    -  promoter       lac promoter: promoter for the E. coli lac operon
   2827..2848    -  protein_bind   CAP binding site: CAP binding activates transcription in the presence of cAMP. E. coli catabolite activator protein
   2861..2953    -  CDS            lacI (fragment): lac repressor; lacI; The lac repressor binds to the lac operator to inhibit transcription in E. coli. This inhibition can be relieved by adding lactose or isopropyl-β-D-thiogalactopyranoside (IPTG).
   3136..3724    -  rep_origin     ori: high-copy-number ColE1/pMB1/pBR322/pUC origin of replication
   3895..4710    -  CDS            KanR: aminoglycoside phosphotransferase; aph(3')-Ia; confers resistance to kanamycin in bacteria or G418 (Geneticin®) in eukaryotes
   4711..4815    -  promoter       AmpR promoter: bla
   4910..35      +  CDS            rop (fragment) (across the origin): Rop protein, which maintains plasmids at low copy number; rop
>Addgene plasmid #233103 | pUC57KAN-5XMYC | addgene full sequence | sequence record 465630 | Addgene NGS Result
TCGCGCGTTTCGGTGATGACGGTGAAAACCTCTGACACATGCAGCTCCCGGAGACGGTCACAGCTTGTCT
GTAAGCGGATGCCGGGAGCAGACAAGCCCGTCAGGGCGCGTCAGCGGGTGTTGGCGGGTGTCGGGGCTGG
CTTAACTATGCGGCATCAGAGCAGATTGTACTGAGAGTGCACCAGATGCGGTGTGAAATACCGCACAGAT
GCGTAAGGAGAAAATACCGCATCAGGCGCCATTCGCCATTCAGGCTGCGCAACTGTTGGGAAGGGCGATC
GGTGCGGGCCTCTTCGCTATTACGCCAGCTGGCGAAAGGGGGATGTGCTGCAAGGCGATTAAGTTGGGTA
ACGCCAGGGTTTTCCCAGTCACGACGTTGTAAAACGACGGCCAGTGAATTCAAAAGTCATACATACACAA
AAGGACACGCACCCACACAGACCCATCATAGAAACCAATTTGAAATTCTGAATCCTGCTTGACGCTCGTT
AATAAATGCCTGGAGCAGTTTTTAATGATTGCTGAGCTTCTGTCACTCATCCCGTAAAATGTGTTTCCGG
ATTTTTGCAGACTGTGTTCATGAACTGGACGGTCGCCGTGGAGAGCCATGTGGACTCGTCCTTCTTCTGG
GGCTATCTGGTGACGCAGATTCCCGGCGGCTTCATCGCCTCCAAGTTCCCGGCCAACAAGATATTCGGAC
TGTCCATCGTGAGCTCCGCCACGCTGCATCTCTTCGTGCCATTCGCCATGACCCTGATGCACGGTCATGT
GGTGATTTGCGTGAGGGTCCTGCAAGGACTCTTCGAGGTATGTAGCCCAACCAACCTAACAACTTGCCCA
ATTCGATTTTGCCACAGATCAAAGCCGGGGATTACGGCTGCGTGATGTTGCGAAAATGGGGAGGGTTAGA
TTTTGCTTTATGATAAAGCAAATATGTGAAATGGAAACATGTCCTAAGCCCTCAAAGGGATGGGGGTCCT
GGGAGGGCAGGAAAAAATAACAAAAGCATTTATTTTAATGCGATTTCTTTGTGCCAAGGACTGGGAAGTA
TGTCATTTTTCTTCGAATCGGAAGGGAGAGAATGATACTTTGTAAAAAGGATGTTTGTCTATTCGAGTTC
CGAAGTAACTATATTTTAGATATATATTTTTAATTTCACAAAGCACATTTTCTTAAGATACTATAACTGC
ATGAGACTAAGTGCAGAGTTTCATTAAGGAATAACTAATTCCCTAATGAAACTCGCGTCGCGCCACTTCA
ACGCTCGATGGGAGCGTCAGCGTCGCGCCACTTCAACGCTCGATGGGAGCGTCATTGGTGGGCGGGGTAA
CCGTCGAAATCAGTGTTTAGCCCGGGCAGCATTTTTTTCACTGCATTCTAGTTGTGGTTTGTCCAAACTC
ATCAATGTATCTTATCATGTCTGGATCCCAAACTCATCAATGTATCTTATCATGTCTGGATCGAGTTTCA
TTAAGGAATAACTAATTCCCTAATGAAACTCTTGGAATATAGGACAATATCCTAATTGACTTATTTAAAT
AATCCATTCCTGCAGGTGCCGTCCTACGATCCGCAGGGATACCAGCAGCAGGGCTCCGGCGGCTGGCGCG
CCCTTAAGCTCGAGGGCTCCGGCGGCGAACAGAAACTTATCTCAGAGGAGGATCTTGGCTCCGGCGGCGA
GCAAAAACTAATATCGGAGGAAGACCTCGGTTCAGGAGGGGAACAAAAGCTCATTTCTGAAGAGGACCTG
GGATCTGGGGGTGAGCAAAAGCTCATATCGGAAGAAGACCTCGGATCTGGTGGAGAACAGAAACTGATTT
CCGAAGAGGATCTTGGTTCGGGGGGGGTCGACGGATCCGCGGCCGCATAATGGGTTCGCGATAGGTCACT
GATATATATCATAGCTTTTAGTTGTAGTCGGAAATCGTTTGACGTTTATTGTTTGTTCTCGGTGTGCCGT
TAAAGTTTTCCCCCCTTTTTCTCTCTATTTGTTGAGTTCCATCGATGGACGGATCCGTGGACCTTTCAGA
AGTATATAAATATATAACTAAAGAGTAACGAATTTGTCAGCGAATAAGGGGATTCCACATGCCACACTAA
CACAATGAAACTATGTACCTAACAGAGAAACTACATATGCATACACAGCAATACCGATAACCACTACCAA
TACCATTAGCCCACATAGACCCAAACTGGCCTAATCGATCTATAAAGCATATATAGTATATACTATTAGG
GTCTCGCTTACGCGAATTTCTATTTACAAGCTCCGAAATCGAAACTGCAACACAAGATAGGGAAAGAACT
GGAAATATATACTCAACACTTGTGTATATCATAAATCACATAATCCACACAAAGCCTATGATAATTATAT
TTATATCGGTATAATCGTATATACATATATAGCCAAAGATTGTTGTTGAACTGCGAACTGCAAGTTTTAT
TACCGTTGATGATATTATCTTCTGTGTAAAGAGAACATTTTAATCAAACCCAAGCAATTGTTGATGTTCG
GCACGAATGATAACCATAAAAAGAACTAGCTAATCAAAAGTCATATGAATACTCTGTTAACTAATTACTG
TTTATGTTTGTTGATATTATTTAATTCATTGATATTAATGCACCGTATGCTTTTGTGTTTAACTAACATG
AGCAAGGCATGATGTAGGTACTAAAAATAATACTTAAGTAGATAGCCGTAGAAGCTTGGCTCGATCGAGC
ATGGTCATAGCTGTTTCCTGTGTGAAATTGTTATCCGCTCACAATTCCACACAACATACGAGCCGGAAGC
ATAAAGTGTAAAGCCTGGGGTGCCTAATGAGTGAGCTAACTCACATTAATTGCGTTGCGCTCACTGCCCG
CTTTCCAGTCGGGAAACCTGTCGTGCCAGCTGCATTAATGAATCGGCCAACGCGCGGGGAGAGGCGGTTT
GCGTATTGGGCGCTCTTCCGCTTCCTCGCTCACTGACTCGCTGCGCTCGGTCGTTCGGCTGCGGCGAGCG
GTATCAGCTCACTCAAAGGCGGTAATACGGTTATCCACAGAATCAGGGGATAACGCAGGAAAGAACATGT
GAGCAAAAGGCCAGCAAAAGGCCAGGAACCGTAAAAAGGCCGCGTTGCTGGCGTTTTTCCATAGGCTCCG
CCCCCCTGACGAGCATCACAAAAATCGACGCTCAAGTCAGAGGTGGCGAAACCCGACAGGACTATAAAGA
TACCAGGCGTTTCCCCCTGGAAGCTCCCTCGTGCGCTCTCCTGTTCCGACCCTGCCGCTTACCGGATACC
TGTCCGCCTTTCTCCCTTCGGGAAGCGTGGCGCTTTCTCATAGCTCACGCTGTAGGTATCTCAGTTCGGT
GTAGGTCGTTCGCTCCAAGCTGGGCTGTGTGCACGAACCCCCCGTTCAGCCCGACCGCTGCGCCTTATCC
GGTAACTATCGTCTTGAGTCCAACCCGGTAAGACACGACTTATCGCCACTGGCAGCAGCCACTGGTAACA
GGATTAGCAGAGCGAGGTATGTAGGCGGTGCTACAGAGTTCTTGAAGTGGTGGCCTAACTACGGCTACAC
TAGAAGAACAGTATTTGGTATCTGCGCTCTGCTGAAGCCAGTTACCTTCGGAAAAAGAGTTGGTAGCTCT
TGATCCGGCAAACAAACCACCGCTGGTAGCGGTGGTTTTTTTGTTTGCAAGCAGCAGATTACGCGCAGAA
AAAAAGGATCTCAAGAAGATCCTTTGATCTTTTCTACGGGGTCTGACGCTCAGTGGAACGAAAACTCACG
TTAAGGGATTTTGGTCATGAGATTATCAAAAAGGATCTTCACCTAGATCCTTTTAAATTAAAAATGAAGT
TTTAAATCAATCTAAAGTATATATGAGTAAACTTGGTCTGACAGTTAGAAAAACTCATCGAGCATCAAAT
GAAACTGCAATTTATTCATATCAGGATTATCAATACCATATTTTTGAAAAAGCCGTTTCTGTAATGAAGG
AGAAAACTCACCGAGGCAGTTCCATAGGATGGCAAGATCCTGGTATCGGTCTGCGATTCCGACTCGTCCA
ACATCAATACAACCTATTAATTTCCCCTCGTCAAAAATAAGGTTATCAAGTGAGAAATCACCATGAGTGA
CGACTGAATCCGGTGAGAATGGCAAAAGTTTATGCATTTCTTTCCAGACTTGTTCAACAGGCCAGCCATT
ACGCTCGTCATCAAAATCACTCGCATCAACCAAACCGTTATTCATTCGTGATTGCGCCTGAGCGAGACGA
AATACGCGATCGCTGTTAAAAGGACAATTACAAACAGGAATCGAATGCAACCGGCGCAGGAACACTGCCA
GCGCATCAACAATATTTTCACCTGAATCAGGATATTCTTCTAATACCTGGAATGCTGTTTTCCCAGGGAT
CGCAGTGGTGAGTAACCATGCATCATCAGGAGTACGGATAAAATGCTTGATGGTCGGAAGAGGCATAAAT
TCCGTCAGCCAGTTTAGTCTGACCATCTCATCTGTAACATCATTGGCAACGCTACCTTTGCCATGTTTCA
GAAACAACTCTGGCGCATCGGGCTTCCCATACAATCGATAGATTGTCGCACCTGATTGCCCGACATTATC
GCGAGCCCATTTATACCCATATAAATCAGCATCCATGTTGGAATTTAATCGCGGCCTAGAGCAAGACGTT
TCCCGTTGAATATGGCTCATACTCTTCCTTTTTCAATATTATTGAAGCATTTATCAGGGTTATTGTCTCA
TGAGCGGATACATATTTGAATGTATTTAGAAAAATAAACAAATAGGGGTTCCGCGCACATTTCCCCGAAA
AGTGCCACCTGACGTCTAAGAAACCATTATTATCATGACATTAACCTATAAAAATAAGCGTATCACGAGG
CCCTTTCGTC
